Addgene plasmid #209975: pLPO1
Purpose: Contains Level 0 Part: replication origin (256rep) for the construction of Level 1 plasmids
Depositing lab: Thorsten Mascher. Depositing organization: Technische Universitaet Dresden. Publication: Development of a Golden Gate Assembly-Based Genetic Toolbox for Lactiplantibacillus plantarum and Its Application for Engineering Monoterpenoid Biosynthesis. Li X, Schönberg PY, Wucherpfennig T, Hinze C, Sulaj F, Henle T, Mascher T. ACS Synth Biol. 2024 Sep 20;13(9):2764-2779. doi: 10.1021/acssynbio.4c00075. Epub 2024 Sep 10. PubMed 39254046.
Backbone
  Vector backbone: pLP1
  Vector type: Bacterial Expression
Growth in bacteria
  Bacterial resistance: Chloramphenicol, 25 μg/mL
  Growth temperature: 37°C
  Growth strain: DH5alpha
  Copy number: Low Copy
Gene/Insert
  Gene/Insert name: replication origin (256_rep)
  Species: L. plantarum
  Cloning method: Restriction Enzyme; 5′ cloning site BsmBI (destroyed during cloning); 3′ cloning site BsmBI (destroyed during cloning)
Terms and licenses: Academic/Nonprofit Terms; Industry Terms: Not Available to Industry
How to cite: pLPO1 was a gift from Thorsten Mascher (Addgene plasmid # 209975 ; http://n2t.net/addgene:209975 ; RRID:Addgene_209975)
