[The description below was written by a language model from this plasmid's Addgene catalogue record and pLannotate feature annotations shown in this document.]
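Description:
pLPO1 is a Level 0 part plasmid from a Golden Gate assembly toolbox developed for genetic engineering of Lactiplantibacillus plantarum. It is built on the pLP1 backbone and stores a single modular part, the 256rep (256_rep) replication origin derived from L. plantarum, which is intended to be combined with other parts into Level 1 plasmids. The part was inserted using BsmBI, a type IIS enzyme, and both cloning sites were destroyed in the process, as is usual for this kind of part domestication. The record does not say which enzyme or overhangs are used to release the part at the next assembly level.

The sequenced plasmid is small, about 2.8 kb. The automated annotation identifies only backbone elements: a ColE1/pMB1-type origin for propagation in E. coli, and a chloramphenicol acetyltransferase gene driven by its native cat promoter and followed by the lambda t0 terminator, which provides chloramphenicol selection. BioBrick prefix and suffix sequences, together with flanking transcription terminators (a his operon terminator and a putative bacterial terminator), bracket the unannotated region of roughly 700 bp at the start of the record. This is presumably where the 256rep insert lies, although the feature table does not label it. The catalogue lists the plasmid as low copy, whereas the annotation tool describes the E. coli origin as a high-copy type, and the record does not resolve this difference. Although classed as a bacterial expression vector, pLPO1 carries no annotated expression cassette other than the resistance marker. It serves as a storage and donor plasmid, supplying a Lactiplantibacillus-functional origin for building shuttle or expression vectors within the toolbox.
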