Features (pLannotate 1.2.2; 8 found; start..end, strand, type, name):
    721..740     +  misc_feature   BioBrick suffix: universal suffix for all parts
    741..798     +  terminator     his operon terminator: This putative transcriptin terminator from the E. coli his operon has a 2-bp deletion introduced during synthesis. Its efficiency has not been determined.
    993..1581    -  rep_origin     ori: high-copy-number ColE1/pMB1/pBR322/pUC origin of replication
   1764..1858    -  terminator     lambda t0 terminator: transcription terminator from phage lambda
   1882..2538    -  CDS            cat: CAT_ECOLX - Experimental evidence at protein level: Swiss-Prot protein existence level 1. This enzyme is an effector of chloramphenicol resistance in bacteria. From Escherichia coli. This protein is used as a marker in many commonly used cloning vectors, such as pACYC184.
   2539..2636    -  promoter       cat promoter: promoter of the E. coli cat gene encoding chloramphenicol acetyltransferase
   2722..2765    -  terminator     bacterial terminator: putative bacterial transcription terminator
   2768..2789    +  misc_feature   BioBrick prefix: BioBrick prefix for parts that do not start with "ATG"
>Addgene plasmid #209975 | pLPO1 | addgene full sequence | sequence record 419377 | Addgene NGS Result
GGTCTCGAGCTAAGGATTATTCGGCTGGTTGCGACGTTAAAATGATAAAGGTTGTATTAATCTTATATTA
CGGTTATAATGTACTCAACTTAATAAATGAACGCAAAAAAAAGAACCCTCAACTTAGCAGAGTTAGGATT
CACGACTTATCAGCACAACCTGATAAGATTTTCGATAGCAAGTACTACCAATACAAGCTATCTAACTTGG
TACTATTATAACATGTAGGCTAAGTTTTTCAACCATTGATACTTAAAGTAAACGGTTGTTATCGGGAATC
TTAACAGAAACCTGATAGCAACCGTTTTTTTGTTATTCAATGGTTAGCAACCATCAAAGCAACTAAAGGC
TGGAAACCTGTTCTTAGCTAGTAAAACCTCCCGTGAGTGTCGTTCGTGACCCCGCTTGCAGTTAACAACA
TAGGTATGCTAAACCTTGTCGAGATCAACGCGACTAAAGACGTGGCTGGAAGACTAGGAAATGATACGGA
CAGGCTAACTATTAACGCAGATTATTCGGGTTGCTGCTAAAACCAACTCTAATAATAGTTAGTGCAAGGG
CTGGTTGAGCTTAAATTGTCTGATAAAGAGTTCTCTCTTTATACTGCAAAAGAAGCGCAGTTATTCACGA
TTAGGATAACTGTTTGAGAGAGCCTAAGGGCTTGACCCTTGATGGTTTAAGCACCGCTATGCGTGCGGGT
GCTTGAGACCACTCATCGCGACTAGTAGCGGCCGCTGCAGTCCGGCAAAAAAGGGCAAGGTGTCACCACC
CTGCCCTTTTTCTTTAAAACCGAAAAGATTACTTCGCGTTATGCAGGCTTCCTCGCTCACTGACTCGCTG
CGCTCGGTCGTTCGGCTGCGGCGAGCGGTATCAGCTCACTCAAAGGCGGTAATACGGTTATCCACAGAAT
CAGGGGATAACGCAGGAAAGAACATGTGAGCAAAAGGCCAGCAAAAGGCCAGGAACCGTAAAAAGGCCGC
GTTGCTGGCGTTTTTCCACAGGCTCCGCCCCCCTGACGAGCATCACAAAAATCGACGCTCAAGTCAGAGG
TGGCGAAACCCGACAGGACTATAAAGATACCAGGCGTTTCCCCCTGGAAGCTCCCTCGTGCGCTCTCCTG
TTCCGACCCTGCCGCTTACCGGATACCTGTCCGCCTTTCTCCCTTCGGGAAGCGTGGCGCTTTCTCATAG
CTCACGCTGTAGGTATCTCAGTTCGGTGTAGGTCGTTCGCTCCAAGCTGGGCTGTGTGCACGAACCCCCC
GTTCAGCCCGACCGCTGCGCCTTATCCGGTAACTATCGTCTTGAGTCCAACCCGGTAAGACACGACTTAT
CGCCACTGGCAGCAGCCACTGGTAACAGGATTAGCAGAGCGAGGTATGTAGGCGGTGCTACAGAGTTCTT
GAAGTGGTGGCCTAACTACGGCTACACTAGAAGAACAGTATTTGGTATCTGCGCTCTGCTGAAGCCAGTT
ACCTTCGGAAAAAGAGTTGGTAGCTCTTGATCCGGCAAACAAACCACCGCTGGTAGCGGTGGTTTTTTTG
TTTGCAAGCAGCAGATTACGCGCAGAAAAAAAGGATCTCAAGAAGATCCTTTGATCTTTTCTACGGGGTC
TGACGCTCAGTGGAACGAAAACTCACGTTAAGGGATTTTGGTCATGAGATTATCAAAAAGGATCTTCACC
TAGATCCTTTTAAATTAAAAATGAAGTTTTAAATCAATCTAAAGTATATATGAGTAAACTTGGTCTGACA
GCTCGAGGCTTGGATTCTCACCAATAAAAAACGCCCGGCGGCAACCGAGCGTTCTGAACAAATCCAGATG
GAGTTCTGAGGTCATTACTGGATCTATCAACAGGAGTCCAAGCGAGCTCGATATCAAATTACGCCCCGCC
CTGCCACTCGTCGCAGTACTGTTGTAATTCATTAAGCATTCTGCCGACATGGAAGCCATCACAAACGGCA
TGATGAACCTGAATCGCCAGCGGCATCAGCACCTTGTCGCCTTGCGTATAATATTTGCCCATGGTGAAAA
CGGGGGCGAAGAAGTTGTCCATATTGGCCACGTTTAAATCAAAACTGGTGAAACTCACCCAGGGATTGGC
TGATACGAAAAACATATTCTCAATAAACCCTTTAGGGAAATAGGCCAGGTTTTCACCGTAACACGCCACA
TCTTGCGAATATATGTGTAGAAACTGCCGGAAATCGTCGTGGTATTCACTCCAGAGTGATGAAAACGTTT
CAGTTTGCTCATGGAAAACGGTGTAACAAGGGTGAACACTATCCCATATCACCAGCTCACCGTCTTTCAT
TGCCATACGAAATTCCGGATGAGCATTCATCAGGCGGGCAAGAATGTGAATAAAGGCCGGATAAAACTTG
TGCTTATTTTTCTTTACGGTCTTTAAAAAGGCCGTAATATCCAGCTGAACGGTCTGGTTATAGGTACATT
GAGCAACTGACTGAAATGCCTCAAAATGTTCTTTACGATGCCATTGGGATATATCAACGGTGGTATATCC
AGTGATTTTTTTCTCCATTTTAGCTTCCTTAGCTCCTGAAAATCTCGATAACTCAAAAAATACGCCCGGT
AGTGATCTTATTTCATTATGGTGAAAGTTGGAACCTCTTACGTGCCCGATCAACTCGAGTGCCACCTGAC
GTCTAAGAAACCATTATTATCATGACATTAACCTATAAAAATAGGCGTATCACGAGGCAGAATTTCAGAT
AAAAAAAATCCTTAGCTTTCGCTAAGGATGATTTCTGGAATTCGCGGCCGCTTCTAGAGCGATGAGT
